>Addgene plasmid #210458 | pWaaVL | addgene full sequence | sequence record 416551 | Addgene NGS Result
GCGGATGAGAGAAGATTTTCAGCCTGATACAGATTAAATCAGAACGCAGAAGCGGTCTGATAAAACAGAA
TTTGCCTGGCGGCAGTAGCGCGGTGGTCCCACCTGACCCCATGCCGAACTCAGAAGTGAAACGCCGTAGC
GCCGATGGTAGTGTGGGGTCTCCCCATGCGAGAGTAGGGAACTGCCAGGCATCAAATAAAACGAAAGGCT
CAGTCGAAAGACTGGGCCTTTCGTTTTATCTGTTGTTTGTCGGTGAACGCTCTCCTGAGTAGGACAAATC
CGCCGGGAGCGGATTTGAACGTTGCGAAGCAACGGCCCGGAGGGTGGCGGGCAGGACGCCCGCCATAAAC
TGCCAGGCATCAAATTAAGCAGAAGGCCATCCTGACGGATGGCCTTTTTGCGTTTCTACAAACTCTTTTG
TTTATTTTTCTAAATACATTCAAATATGTATCCGCTCATGAGACAATAACCCTGATAAATGCTTCAATAA
TATTGAAAAAGGAAGAGTATGAGTATTCAACATTTCCGTGTCGCCCTTATTCCCTTTTTTGCGGCATTTT
GCCTTCCTGTTTTTGCTCACCCAGAAACGCTGGTGAAAGTAAAAGATGCTGAAGATCAGTTGGGTGCACG
AGTGGGTTACATCGAACTGGATCTCAACAGCGGTAAGATCCTTGAGAGTTTTCGCCCCGAAGAACGTTTT
CCAATGATGAGCACTTTTAAAGTTCTGCTATGTGGCGCGGTATTATCCCGTGTTGACGCCGGGCAAGAGC
AACTCGGTCGCCGCATACACTATTCTCAGAATGACTTGGTTGAGTACTCACCAGTCACAGAAAAGCATCT
TACGGATGGCATGACAGTAAGAGAATTATGCAGTGCTGCCATAACCATGAGTGATAACACTGCGGCCAAC
TTACTTCTGACAACGATCGGAGGACCGAAGGAGCTAACCGCTTTTTTGCACAACATGGGGGATCATGTAA
CTCGCCTTGATCGTTGGGAACCGGAGCTGAATGAAGCCATACCAAACGACGAGCGTGACACCACGATGCC
TGCAGCAATGGCAACAACGTTGCGCAAACTATTAACTGGCGAACTACTTACTCTAGCTTCCCGGCAACAA
TTAATAGACTGGATGGAGGCGGATAAAGTTGCAGGACCACTTCTGCGCTCGGCCCTTCCGGCTGGCTGGT
TTATTGCTGATAAATCTGGAGCCGGTGAGCGTGGGTCTCGCGGTATCATTGCAGCACTGGGGCCAGATGG
TAAGCCCTCCCGTATCGTAGTTATCTACACGACGGGGAGTCAGGCAACTATGGATGAACGAAATAGACAG
ATCGCTGAGATAGGTGCCTCACTGATTAAGCATTGGTAACTGTCAGACCAAGTTTACTCATATATACTTT
AGATTGATT
[125 nt withheld, positions 1410-1534]
C
[141 nt withheld, positions 1536-1676]
CCTTTGACGTTGGAGTCCACGTTCTTT
[37 nt withheld, positions 1704-1740]
ACCCTATCTCGGGCTATTCTTTTGATTTATAAGGGATTTTGCCGATTTCGGCCTATTGGTTAAAAAATGA
GCTGATTTAACAAAAATTTAACGCGAATTTTAACAAAATATTAACGTTTACAATTTAAAAGGATCTAGGT
GAAGATCCTTTTTGATAATCTCATGACCAAAATCCCTTAACGTGAGTTTTCGTTCCACTGAGCGTCAGAC
CCCGTAGAAAAGATCAAAGGATCTTCTTGAGATCCTTTTTTTCTGCGCGTAATCTGCTGCTTGCAAACAA
ACCACCGCTACCAGCGGTGGTTTGTTTGCCGGATCAAGAGCTACCAACTCTTTTTCCGAAGGTAACTGGC
TTCAGCAGAGCGCAGATACCAAATACTGTCCTTCTAGTGTAGCCGTAGTTAGGCCACCACTTCAAGAACT
CTGTAGCACCGCCTACATACCTCGCTCTGCTAATCCTGTTACCAGTCAGGCATTTGAGAAGCACACGGTC
ACACTGCTTCCGGTAGTCAATAAACCGGTAAACCAGCAATAGACATAAGCGGCTATTTAACGACCCTGCC
CTGAACCGACGACCGGGTCGAATTTGCTTTCGAATTTCTGCCATTCATCCGCTTATTATCACTTATTCAG
GCGTAGCAACCAGGCGTTTAAGGGCACCAATAACTGCCTTAAAAAAATTACGCCCCGCCCTGCCACTCAT
CGCAGTACTGTTGTAATTCATTAAGCATTCTGCCGACATGGAAGCCATCACAAACGGCATGATGAACCTG
AATCGCCAGCGGCATCAGCACCTTGTCGCCTTGCGTATAATATTTGCCCATGGCTAGCGGAGTGTATACT
GGCTTACTATGTTGGCACTGATGAGGGTGTCAGTGAAGTGCTTCATGTGGCAGGAGAAAAAAGGCTGCAC
CGGTGCGTCAGCAGAATATGTGATACAGGATATATTCCGCTTCCTCGCTCACTGACTCGCTACGCTCGGT
CGTTCGACTGCGGCGAGCGGAAATGGCTTACGAACGGGGCGGAGATTTCCTGGAAGATGCCAGGAAGATA
CTTAACAGGGAAGTGAGAGGGCCGCGGCAAAGCCGTTTTTCCATAGGCTCCGCCCCCCTGACAAGCATCA
CGAAATCTGACGCTCAAATCAGTGGTGGCGAAACCCGACAGGACTATAAAGATACCAGGCGTTTCCCCCT
GGCGGCTCCCTCGTGCGCTCTCCTGTTCCTGCCTTTCGGTTTACCGGTGTCATTCCGCTGTTATGGCCGC
GTTTGTCTCATTCCACGCCTGACACTCAGTTCCGGGTAGGCAGTTCGCTCCAAGCTGGACTGTATGCACG
AACCCCCCGTTCAGTCCGACCGCTGCGCCTTATCCGGTAACTATCGTCTTGAGTCCAACCCGGAAAGACA
TGCAAAAGCACCACTGGCAGCAGCCACTGGTAATTGATTTAGAGGAGTTAGTCTTGAAGTCATGCGCCGG
TTAAGGCTAAACTGAAAGGACAAGTTTTGGTGACTGCGCTCCTCCAAGCCAGTTACCTCGGTTCAAAGAG
TTGGTAGCTCAGAGAACCTTCGAAAAACCGCCCTGCAAGGCGGTTTTTTCGTTTTCAGAGCAAGAGATTA
CGCGCAGACCAAAACGATCTCAAGAAGATCATCTTATTAATCAGATAAAATATTTCTAGGATCATGAGCC
CGAAGTGGCGAGCCCGATCTTCCCCATCGGTGATGTCGGCGATATAGGCGCCAGCAACCGCACCTGTGGC
GCCGGTGATGCCGGCCACGATGCGTCCGGCGTAGAGGATCTGCTCATGTTTGACAGCTTATCATCGATGC
ATAATGTGCCTGTCAAATGGACGAAGCAGGGATTCTGCAAACCCTATGCTACTCCGTCAAGCCGTCAATT
GTCTGATTCGTTACCAATTATGACAACTTGACGGCTACATCATTCACTTTTTCTTCACAACCGGCACGGA
ACTCGCTCGGGCTGGCCCCGGTGCATTTTTTAAATACCCGCGAGAAATAGAGTTGATCGTCAAAACCAAC
ATTGCGACCGACGGTGGCGATAGGCATCCGGGTGGTGCTCAAAAGCAGCTTCGCCTGGCTGATACGTTGG
TCCTCGCGCCAGCTTAAGACGCTAATCCCTAACTGCTGGCGGAAAAGATGTGACAGACGCGACGGCGACA
AGCAAACATGCTGTGCGACGCTGGCGATATCAAAATTGCTGTCTGCCAGGTGATCGCTGATGTACTGACA
AGCCTCGCGTACCCGATTATCCATCGGTGGATGGAGCGACTCGTTAATCGCTTCCATGCGCCGCAGTAAC
AATTGCTCAAGCAGATTTATCGCCAGCAGCTCCGAATAGCGCCCTTCCCCTTGCCCGGCGTTAATGATTT
GCCCAAACAGGTCGCTGAAATGCGGCTGGTGCGCTTCATCCGGGCGAAAGAACCCCGTATTGGCAAATAT
TGACGGCCAGTTAAGCCATTCATGCCAGTAGGCGCGCGGACGAAAGTAAACCCACTGGTGATACCATTCG
CGAGCCTCCGGATGACGACCGTAGTGATGAATCTCTCCTGGCGGGAACAGCAAAATATCACCCGGTCGGC
AAACAAATTCTCGTCCCTGATTTTTCACCACCCCCTGACCGCGAATGGTGAGATTGAGAATATAACCTTT
CATTCCCAGCGGTCGGTCGATAAAAAAATCGAGATAACCGTTGGCCTCAATCGGCGTTAAACCCGCCACC
AGATGGGCATTAAACGAGTATCCCGGCAGCAGGGGATCATTTTGCGCTTCAGCCATACTTTTCATACTCC
CGCCATTCAGAGAAGAAACCAATTGTCCATATTGCATCAGACATTGCCGTCACTGCGTCTTTTACTGGCT
CTTCTCGCTAACCAAACCGGTAACCCCGCTTATTAAAAGCATTCTGTAACAAAGCGGGACCAAAGCCATG
ACAAAAACGCGTAACAAAAGTGTCTATAATCACGGCAGAAAAGTCCACATTGATTATTTGCACGGCGTCA
CACTTTGCTATGCCATAGCATTTTTATCCATAAGATTAGCGGATCCTACCTGACGCTTTTTATCGCAACT
CTCTACTGTTTCTCCATACCCGTTTTTTTGGGCTAGCGAATTCGAGCTCTAGGAGGCAAAAATGAGCAAT
GATTACCCTTTAGTATCCATAATAATACCGACGTATAATTCATCTGATTACATTACTGAAACTCTAACGA
AATTAGAAAAACAAACTTACCCAAATTTTGAAATTGTTATTGTTAATGATGGTTCTAAAGATAACACATC
AAGTGTTTTGAGAGAGTATGGGTTAACCCACTCTCGATTAATTATTATCAATAAAGAAAATGGCGGTGTT
TCGTCTGCCAGGAATACAGGTATCCGCAAGGCGCAAGGACAGTTTATATGTTTTATGGATGATGATGATG
AGATAGATCCTAACTATCTGCTGAAGATGTATTCCAGACAACATGAGACGGGAGGGGATGCGATTTATTG
TGGGCTTTATGGCCATCATATAAAAAATGGTGTTACTTACTCACCTATAAATACAGATTTTAATGAAGGG
TCTTTACTTTTCGATTTTTTTTATAAAAAGGTCAGATTCCATATAGGATGCTTGTTTATAAGAAAACAAC
TCCTGGAAGATAATAATCTTTTTTTTGATGAAGATTTACGACTAGGAGAAGATCTGGATTTTATCTATCG
ACTGCTAATTACATGCGATATGTATGCGGTTCCATATTATATGTATAAGCATAACTATAGAGAAAATTCC
TTAATGAACTCATGTAGAACCATCACTCATTATCGACATGAGTCATTTGCGCACGAAAGAATCTACTCTT
CTGTGATGCAGTTATACAAAGGTAACCGGAAAGAAGAAATTCATACATTATTGAGTAAAAATAGAACTTA
TCATAAAACTCGTTATTTATGGAATGTTCTACTTAATGGCGATTTTGAATTATTAAATCAATTAGTTGAA
AGCAATGAAAAAGAATTGAAAGATTGTAATCTTCTTGGCAAGAGAGATAAGAGGCGAGCAAAGATATTAG
CATCAAAAAACTATATTCTCTGGAGGATGGTAAGACTGGTAAATAGAAAAAAGAATAAACGTTAGGTCTT
GCATTAAATAACCCATCCTCGTAGCATAGGTTGAAATTATATGTCGTTTTGTTGGAATGAAATTAACTCT
GGTGTCAAGTCTTTAATTCTCATATTATGTATGTTGTCTTTAATGACTTTGTCTTTGTGGGATGATGTTG
CAACAAAGTTTCTTCATGCAGCTGGAATTATATCTGCATTATATTTTCTAGCGACACCAAAAAAAACAAT
AACTAATAATCCTACTTTGTTAATTTTCATCTCATTATGTCTTTTGGGTATCGTTAATATCATCTGGTAT
TCACATTATAAAGTTTCAGGCTCGGTTTATACCAATGCATATCGTGGCCCAATGGAAACTGGAAAAATTG
CCTTGTGTAGTGCTTTTATTTTCTTAGTTCTTTTTGCTAAAGATGAGATGAGAACCAAAATAAAATTTGG
GAAACTAATTCTGTTCGCATCCTTGGCAACGCAGTTACTTTTTTTTGCGCATGCCATGTGGCAACATTTC
TATTTAAACGTCGACCGTGTTGCATTATCAGCTTCCCACGCTACAACAGCAGGCTACATCATCCTTTTCC
CTTCTTTACTGGCATCAATTCTCATTTTAAAATCCGACTTTAGACATAAAACAACATTATATACAATTAA
CTTCATGCTTAGCTTATGTGCTGTTATAGTAACTGAAACGCGTGCAGCCATATTAGTGTTTCCATTCTTT
GCGTTACTATTAATCGTAATGGATAGTTATATTAATAAGCGAATTAATTATAAGTTATATTGTTTTATTG
CGATTGCATTATTAGCAGGTGTATTTTCTTTTAAAGATACATTACTTACGAGAATGAATGACTTAAATAG
GGATTTAGTTAATTATTCGCATGATAACACCAGAACTTCAGTCGGTGCCCGTCTGGCAATGTATGAAGTT
GGTTTAAAAACATATTCTCCAATAGGACAATCACTGGAAAAACGTGCGGAAAAAATACATGAACTAGAAG
AGAAAGAGCCTAGATTAAGTGGTGCTTTACCCTTTGTAGATTCTCATTTGCATAACGATCTCATAGATAC
GTTATCAACGCGTGGTATTCCAGGAGTAGCATTAACAATTTTAGCCTTTTCAGCAATATTCATATATGCC
TTAAGAACTGCTAAAGAACCTTATATTTTAATCTTGCTTTTTTCACTACTGGTAGTAGGCCTAAGTGATG
TAATACTCTTTTCTAAACCGGTTCCGACTGCTGTGTTTGTCACCATAATATTGCTTTGTGCTTATTTTAA
AGTACAATCGGACCAATGTTTATTAGATAAGTAAGCATGCAAGCTTGGCTGTTTTG
Features (pLannotate 1.2.2; 15 found; start..end, strand, type, name):
     74..189     +  ncRNA          5S rRNA: Accession: RF00001 - 5S ribosomal RNA
    193..279     +  terminator     rrnB T1 terminator: Escherichia coli rrnB; transcription terminator T1 from the E. coli rrnB gene
    371..398     +  terminator     rrnB T2 terminator: transcription terminator T2 from the E. coli rrnB gene
    417..508     +  promoter       AmpR promoter: bla
    509..1369    +  CDS            AmpR: β-lactamase; bla; confers resistance to ampicillin, carbenicillin, and related antibiotics
   1411..1791    +  rep_origin     M13 ori (sequence partly withheld): M13 bacteriophage origin of replication; arrow indicates direction of (+) strand synthesis
   1977..2206    +  rep_origin     ori (fragment): high-copy-number ColE1/pMB1/pBR322/pUC origin of replication
   2418..2563    -  CDS            CmR (fragment): chloramphenicol acetyltransferase; cat; confers resistance to chloramphenicol
   2565..2586    +  misc_feature   bom (fragment): basis of mobility region from pBR322
   2685..2740    -  rep_origin     RSF ori (fragment): Plasmids containing the RSF 1030 origin of replication can be propagated in E. coli cells that contain additional plasmids with compatible origins.
   2828..3373    -  rep_origin     p15A ori: Plasmids containing the medium-copy-number p15A origin of replication can be propagated in E. coli cells that contain a second plasmid with the ColE1 origin.
   3412..3530    -  CDS            TcR (fragment): tetracycline efflux protein; tet; confers resistance to tetracycline
   3540..3558    +  promoter       tet promoter (fragment): E. coli promoter for tetracycline efflux protein gene
   3648..4526    -  CDS            araC: L-arabinose regulatory protein; araC
   4553..4837    +  promoter       araBAD promoter: araBAD; promoter of the L-arabinose operon of E. coli; the araC regulatory gene is transcribed in the opposite direction (Guzman et al., 1995)
