[The description below was written by a language model from this plasmid's Addgene catalogue record and pLannotate feature annotations shown in this document.]
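Description:
pWaaVL is a bacterial expression plasmid built on the pBAD30 backbone that places two genes, waaV and waaL from E. coli Nissle (an R1-type strain, per the record), under the arabinose-inducible PBAD promoter. The sequenced plasmid is about 7.2 kb, compared with a listed backbone size of roughly 4.9 kb. It replicates in E. coli from a p15A origin, which gives a low-to-medium copy number (catalogued as low copy) and is compatible with ColE1-type plasmids in the same cell. Selection is by ampicillin through the bla (β-lactamase) gene and its own promoter. An M13 phage origin is also present, along with short annotated fragments of a ColE1-type ori, bom, RSF ori, and chloramphenicol and tetracycline resistance genes. These appear to be nonfunctional remnants of the backbone's construction or partial similarity matches around the p15A region, not working elements.

The regulatory module consists of araC, transcribed divergently from the araBAD promoter. AraC represses the promoter in the absence of L-arabinose and activates it when the sugar is supplied, giving tight, titratable expression. The automated feature table does not annotate the insert itself, but the unannotated stretch between the araBAD promoter and the end of the circular record, just upstream of the 5S rRNA segment and the rrnB T1 and T2 terminators, corresponds to where the Gibson-cloned waaV–waaL fragment would sit. Both waa genes belong to the lipopolysaccharide core biosynthesis cluster, with waaL generally known as the O-antigen ligase. The associated study examined recipient-cell surface receptors needed for conjugative transfer of IncI2 plasmids, so the plasmid was presumably used to supply these R1-type LPS functions in recipient cells, although the record does not describe specific experiments.
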