Addgene plasmid #210458: pWaaVL
Purpose: Express waaV and waaL under the control of PBAD
Depositing lab: Sébastien Rodrigue. Depositing organization: University of Sherbrooke. Publication: Systematic investigation of recipient cell genetic requirements reveals important surface receptors for conjugative transfer of IncI2 plasmids. Allard N, Collette A, Paquette J, Rodrigue S, Cote JP. Commun Biol. 2023 Nov 16;6(1):1172. doi: 10.1038/s42003-023-05534-2. PubMed 37973843.
Backbone
  Vector backbone: pBAD30
  Backbone manufacturer: Guzman et al. 1995 PMID: 7608087
  Backbone size w/o insert (bp): 4919
  Vector type: Bacterial Expression
Growth in bacteria
  Bacterial resistance: Ampicillin, 100 μg/mL
  Growth temperature: 37°C
  Growth strain: DH5alpha
  Copy number: Low Copy
Gene/Insert
  Gene/Insert name: waaV and waaL
  Species: E. coli Nissle (R1-type)
  Promoter: PBAD
  Cloning method: Gibson Cloning
  Sequencing primers: 5′ pBAD_fwd_primer; 3′ pBAD_rev_primer
Terms and licenses: Academic/Nonprofit Terms; Industry Terms: Not Available to Industry
How to cite: pWaaVL was a gift from Sébastien Rodrigue (Addgene plasmid # 210458 ; http://n2t.net/addgene:210458 ; RRID:Addgene_210458)
